>Addgene plasmid #20399 | pNC948 | depositor full sequence | sequence record 9608 | Author sequence
AGCGCCCAATACGCAAACCGCCTCTCCCCGCGCGTTGGCCGATTCATTAATGCAGCTGGCACGACAGGTT
TCCCGACTGGAAAGCGGGCAGTGAGCGCAACGCAATTAATGTGAGTTAGCTCACTCATTAGGCACCCCAG
GCTTTACACTTTATGCTTCCGGCTCGTATGTTGTGTGGAATTGTGAGCGGATAACAATTTCACACAGGAA
ACAGCTATGACCATGATTACGAATTCGAGCTCTGGAGAATATACTAAGGGTACTGTTGACATTGCGAAGA
GCGACAAAGATTTTGTTATCGGCTTTATTGCTCAAAGAGACATGGGTGGAAGAGATGAAGGTTACGATTG
GTTGATTATGACACCCGGTGTGGGTTTAGATGACAAGGGAGACGCATTGGGTCAACAGTATAGAACCGTG
GATGATGTGGTCTCTACAGGATCTGACATTATTATTGTTGGAAGAGGACTATTTGCAAAGGGAAGGGATG
CTAAGGTAGAGGGTGAACGTTACAGAAAAGCAGGCTGGGAAGCATATTTGAGAAGATGCGGCCAGCAAAA
CTAAAAAACTGTATTATAAGTAAATGCATGTATACTAAACTCACAAATTAGAGCTTCAATTTAATTATAT
CAGTTATTACCCGGTACCCCCCTCGAGTGATGAAACAAACATGAAACGTCTGTAATTTGAAACAAATCGA
GCAGATCTGCCAGGCGTGTATATAGCGTGGATGGCCAGGCAACTTTAGTGCTGACACATACAGGCATATA
TATATGTGTGCGACGACACATGATCATATGGCATGCATGTGCTCTGTATGTATATAAAACTCTTGTTTTC
TTCTTTTCTCTAAATATTCTTTCCTTATACATTAGGTCCTTTGTAGCATAAATTACTATACTTCTATAGA
CACGCAAACACAAATACACACACTAAATTACCGGATCAATTCGCCTGCTTATCTTTCTTCTTCCGAAAGT
GCTACTTCAGAAAGAGCAAGAACTGTACGGATAAGGATAAGTATATCTTCTATCTACTACAATACGAAAA
GAACTCTCGAACTCTCCCTCCCACTTTACTTTAACTAATAGATTATGCAGATTTTCGTCAAGACTTTGAC
CGGTAAAACCATAACATTGGAAGTTGAATCTTCCGATACCATCGACAACGTTAAGTCGAAAATTCAAGAC
AAGGAAGGTATCCCTCCAGATCAACAAAGATTGATCTTTGCCGGTAAGCAGCTAGAAGACGGTAGAACGC
TGTCTGATTACAACATTCAGAAGGAGTCCACCTTACATCTTGTGCTAAGGCTAAGAGGTGGTATGCACGG
ATCCGGAGCTTGGCTGTTGCCCGTCTCACTGGTGAAAAGAAAAACCACCCTGGCGCCCAATACGAGTAAA
GGAGAAGAACTTTTCACTGGAGTTGTCCCAATTCTTGTTGAATTAGATGGTGATGTTAATGGGCACAAAT
TTTCTGTCAGTGGAGAGGGTGAAGGTGATGCAACATACGGAAAACTTACCCTTAAATTTATTTGCACTAC
TGGAAAACTACCTGTTCCATGGCCAACACTTGTCACTACTTTGACTTGGGGTGTTCAATGCTTTTCAAGA
TACCCAGATCATATGAAACGGCATGACTTTTTCAAGAGTGCCATGCCCGAAGGTTATGTACAGGAAAGAA
CTATATTTTTCAAAGATGACGGGAACTACAAGACACGTGCTGAAGTCAAGTTTGAAGGTGATACCCTTGT
TAATAGAATCGAGTTAAAAGGTATTGATTTTAAAGAAGATGGAAACATTCTTGGACACAAATTGGAATAC
AACTATATTTCACACAATGTATACATCACTGCAGACAAACAAAAGAATGGAATCAAAGCTCATTTCAAAA
TTAGACACAACATTGAAGATGGAAGCGTTCAACTAGCAGACCATTATCAACAAAATACTCCAATTGGCGA
TGGCCCTGTCCTTTTACCAGACAACCATTACCTGTCCACACAATCTGCCCTTTCGAAAGATCCCAACGAA
AAGAGAGACCACATGGTCCTTCTTGAGTTTGTAACAGCTGCTGGGATTACACATGGCATGGATGAACTAT
ACAAATAGGGCGCGCCACTTCTAAATAAGCGAATTTCTTATGATTTATGATTTTTATTATTAAATAAGTT
ATAAAAAAAATAAGTGTATACAAATTTTAAAGTGACTCTTAGGTTTTAAAACGAAAATTCTTATTCTTGA
GTAACTCTTTCCTGTAGGTCAGGTTGCTTTCTCAGGTATAGTATGAGGTCGCTCTTATTGACCACACCTC
TACCGGCAGATCCGCTAGGGATAACAGGGTAATATAGATCTGTTTAGCTTGCCTCGTCCCCGCCGGGTCA
CCCGGCCAGCGACATGGAGGCCCAGAATACCCTCCTTGACAGTCTTGACGTGCGCAGCTCAGGGGCATGA
TGTGACTGTCGCCCGTACATTTAGCCCATACATCCCCATGTATAATCATTTGCATCCATACATTTTGATG
GCCGCACGGCGCGAAGCAAAAATTACGGCTCCTCGCTGCAGACCTGCGAGCAGGGAAACGCTCCCCTCAC
AGACGCGTTGAATTGTCCCCACGCCGCGCCCCTGTAGAGAAATATAAAAGGTTAGGATTTGCCACTGAGG
TTCTTCTTTCATATACTTCCTTTTAAAATCTTGCTAGGATACAGTTCTCACATCACATCCGAACATAAAC
AACCATGGGTAGGAGGGCTTTTGTAGAAAGAAATACGAACGAAACGAAAATCAGCGTTGCCATCGCTTTG
GACAAAGCTCCCTTACCTGAAGAGTCGAATTTTATTGATGAACTTATAACTTCCAAGCATACAAACCAAA
AGGGAGAACAAGTAATCCAAGTAGACACGGGAATTGGATTCTTGGATCACATGTATCATGCACTGGCTAA
ACATGCAGGCTGGAGCTTACGACTTTACTCAAGAGGTGATTTAATCATCGATGATCATCACACTGCAGAA
GATACTGCTATTGCACTTGGTATTGCATTCAAGCAGGCTATGAGTAACTTTGCCGGCGTTAAAAGATTTG
GACATGCTTATTGTCCACTTGACGAAGCTCTTTCTAGAAGCGTAGTTGACTTGTCGGGACGGCCCTATGC
TGTTATCGATTTGGGATTAAAGCGTGAAAAGGTTGGGGAATTGTCCTGTGAAATGATCCCTCACTTACTA
TATTCCTTTTCGGTAGCAGCTGGAATTACTTTGCATGTTACCTGCTTATATGGTAGTAATGACCATCATC
GTGCTGAAAGCGCTTTTAAATCTCTGGCTGTTGCCATGCGCGCGGCTACTAGTCTTACTGGAAGTTCTGA
AGTCCCAAGCACGAAGGGAGTGTTGTAAAGAGTACTGACAATAAAAAGATTCTTGTTTTCAAGAACTTGT
CATTTGTATAGTTTTTTTATATTGTAGTTGTTCTATTTTAATCAAATGTTAGCGTGATTTATATTTTTTT
TCGCCTCGACATCATCTGCCCAGATGCGAAGTTAAGTGCGCAGAAAGTAATATCATGCGTCAATCGTATG
TGAATGCTGGTCGCTATACTGCTGTCGATTCGATACTAACGCTCGACCTGCAGGCATGAAGATGGGAATC
TCGGTCGTAATGATTTCTATAATGACGAAAAAAAAAAAATTGGAAAGAAAAAGCTTCATGGCCTTTATAA
AAAGGAACTATCCAATACCTCGCCAGAACCAAGTAACAGTATTTTACGGGGCACAAATCAAGAACAATAA
GACAGGACTGTAAAGATGGACGCATTGAACTCCAAAGAACAACAAGAGTTCCAAAAAGTAGTGGAACAAA
AGCAAATGAAGGATTTCATGCGTTTGTACTCTAATCTGGTAGAAAGATGTTTCACAGACTGTGTCAATGA
CTTCACAACATCAAAGCTAACCAATAAGGAACAAACATGCATCATGAAGTGCTCAGAAAAGTTCTTGAAG
CATAGCGAACGTGTAGGGCAGCGTTTCCAAGAACAAAACGCTGCCTTGGGACAAGGCTTGGGCCGATAAG
GTGTACTGGCGTATATATATCTAATTATGTATCTCTGGTGTCGACAAGCTTGGCACTGGCCGTCGTTTTA
CAACGTCGTGACTGGGAAAACCCTGGCGTTACCCAACTTAATCGCCTTGCAGCACATCCCCCTTTCGCCA
GCTGGCGTAATAGCGAAGAGGCCCGCACCGATCGCCCTTCCCAACAGTTGCGCAGCCTGAATGGCGAATG
GCGCCTGATGCGGTATTTTCTCCTTACGCATCTGTGCGGTATTTCACACCGCATA
[142 nt withheld, positions 4326-4467]
C
[141 nt withheld, positions 4469-4609]
CCTTTGACGTTGGAGTCCACGTTCTTT
[37 nt withheld, positions 4637-4673]
ACCCTATCTCGGGCTATTCTTTTGATTTATAAGGGATTTTGCCGATTTCGGCCTATTGGTTAAAAAATGA
GCTGATTTAACAAAAATTTAACGCGAATTTTAACAAAATATTAACGTTTACAATTTTATGGTGCACTCTC
AGTACAATCTGCTCTGATGCCGCATAGTTAAGCCAGCCCCGACACCCGCCAACACCCGCTGACGCGCCCT
GACGGGCTTGTCTGCTCCCGGCATCCGCTTACAGACAAGCTGTGACCGTCTCCGGGAGCTGCATGTGTCA
GAGGTTTTCACCGTCATCACCGAAACGCGCGAGACGAAAGGGCCTCGTGATACGCCTATTTTTATAGGTT
AATGTCATGATAATAATGGTTTCTTAGACGTCAGGTGGCACTTTTCGGGGAAATGTGCGCGGAACCCCTA
TTTGTTTATTTTTCTAAATACATTCAAATATGTATCCGCTCATGAGACAATAACCCTGATAAATGCTTCA
ATAATATTGAAAAAGGAAGAGTATGAGTATTCAACATTTCCGTGTCGCCCTTATTCCCTTTTTTGCGGCA
TTTTGCCTTCCTGTTTTTGCTCACCCAGAAACGCTGGTGAAAGTAAAAGATGCTGAAGATCAGTTGGGTG
CACGAGTGGGTTACATCGAACTGGATCTCAACAGCGGTAAGATCCTTGAGAGTTTTCGCCCCGAAGAACG
TTTTCCAATGATGAGCACTTTTAAAGTTCTGCTATGTGGCGCGGTATTATCCCGTATTGACGCCGGGCAA
GAGCAACTCGGTCGCCGCATACACTATTCTCAGAATGACTTGGTTGAGTACTCACCAGTCACAGAAAAGC
ATCTTACGGATGGCATGACAGTAAGAGAATTATGCAGTGCTGCCATAACCATGAGTGATAACACTGCGGC
CAACTTACTTCTGACAACGATCGGAGGACCGAAGGAGCTAACCGCTTTTTTGCACAACATGGGGGATCAT
GTAACTCGCCTTGATCGTTGGGAACCGGAGCTGAATGAAGCCATACCAAACGACGAGCGTGACACCACGA
TGCCTGTAGCAATGGCAACAACGTTGCGCAAACTATTAACTGGCGAACTACTTACTCTAGCTTCCCGGCA
ACAATTAATAGACTGGATGGAGGCGGATAAAGTTGCAGGACCACTTCTGCGCTCGGCCCTTCCGGCTGGC
TGGTTTATTGCTGATAAATCTGGAGCCGGTGAGCGTGGGTCTCGCGGTATCATTGCAGCACTGGGGCCAG
ATGGTAAGCCCTCCCGTATCGTAGTTATCTACACGACGGGGAGTCAGGCAACTATGGATGAACGAAATAG
ACAGATCGCTGAGATAGGTGCCTCACTGATTAAGCATTGGTAACTGTCAGACCAAGTTTACTCATATATA
CTTTAGATTGATTTAAAACTTCATTTTTAATTTAAAAGGATCTAGGTGAAGATCCTTTTTGATAATCTCA
TGACCAAAATCCCTTAACGTGAGTTTTCGTTCCACTGAGCGTCAGACCCCGTAGAAAAGATCAAAGGATC
TTCTTGAGATCCTTTTTTTCTGCGCGTAATCTGCTGCTTGCAAACAAAAAAACCACCGCTACCAGCGGTG
GTTTGTTTGCCGGATCAAGAGCTACCAACTCTTTTTCCGAAGGTAACTGGCTTCAGCAGAGCGCAGATAC
CAAATACTGTCCTTCTAGTGTAGCCGTAGTTAGGCCACCACTTCAAGAACTCTGTAGCACCGCCTACATA
CCTCGCTCTGCTAATCCTGTTACCAGTGGCTGCTGCCAGTGGCGATAAGTCGTGTCTTACCGGGTTGGAC
TCAAGACGATAGTTACCGGATAAGGCGCAGCGGTCGGGCTGAACGGGGGGTTCGTGCACACAGCCCAGCT
TGGAGCGAACGACCTACACCGAACTGAGATACCTACAGCGTGAGCTATGAGAAAGCGCCACGCTTCCCGA
AGGGAGAAAGGCGGACAGGTATCCGGTAAGCGGCAGGGTCGGAACAGGAGAGCGCACGAGGGAGCTTCCA
GGGGGAAACGCCTGGTATCTTTATAGTCCTGTCGGGTTTCGCCACCTCTGACTTGAGCGTCGATTTTTGT
GATGCTCGTCAGGGGGGCGGAGCCTATGGAAAAACGCCAGCAACGCGGCCTTTTTACGGTTCCTGGCCTT
TTGCTGGCCTTTTGCTCACATGTTCTTTCCTGCGTTATCCCCTGATTCTGTGGATAACCGTATTACCGCC
TTTGAGTGAGCTGATACCGCTCGCCGCAGCCGAACGACCGAGCGCAGCGAGTCAGTGAGCGAGGAAGCGG
AAG
Features (pLannotate 1.2.2; 21 found; start..end, strand, type, name):
      2..94      +  CDS            lacI (fragment): lac repressor; lacI; The lac repressor binds to the lac operator to inhibit transcription in E. coli. This inhibition can be relieved by adding lactose or isopropyl-β-D-thiogalactopyranoside (IPTG).
    107..128     +  protein_bind   CAP binding site: CAP binding activates transcription in the presence of cAMP. E. coli catabolite activator protein
    143..173     +  promoter       lac promoter: promoter for the E. coli lac operon
    181..197     +  protein_bind   lac operator: The lac repressor binds to the lac operator to inhibit transcription in E. coli. This inhibition can be relieved by adding lactose or isopropyl-β-D-thiogalactopyranoside (IPTG). lac repressor encoded by lacI
    242..564     +  CDS            URA3 (fragment): orotidine-5'-phosphate decarboxylase, required for uracil biosynthesis; S. cerevisiae URA3; yeast auxotrophic marker, counterselectable with 5-fluoroorotic acid (5-FOA)
   1095..1322    +  CDS            ubiquitin: Saccharomyces cerevisiae ubiquitin
   1343..1394    +  CDS            lacI (fragment): lac repressor; lacI; The lac repressor binds to the lac operator to inhibit transcription in E. coli. This inhibition can be relieved by adding lactose or isopropyl-β-D-thiogalactopyranoside (IPTG).
   1394..2108    +  CDS            GFP (fragment): Aequoria victoria green fluorescent protein
   2129..2316    +  terminator     ADH1 terminator: S. cerevisiae ADH1; transcription terminator for the S. cerevisiae alcohol dehydrogenase 1 (ADH1) gene
   2391..2734    +  promoter       TEF promoter: Ashbya gossypii TEF promoter
   2735..3388    +  CDS            S. pombe his5: imidazoleglycerol-phosphate dehydratase, required for histidine biosynthesis; Schizosaccharomyces pombe his5; yeast auxotrophic marker; corresponds to S. cerevisiae HIS3
   3394..3591    +  terminator     TEF terminator: Ashbya gossypii TEF terminator
   3796..4056    +  CDS            TIM9: TIM9_YEAST - Experimental evidence at protein level: Swiss-Prot protein existence level 1. Mitochondrial intermembrane chaperone that participates in the import and insertion of multi-pass transmembrane proteins into the mitochondrial inner membrane. Also required for the transfer of beta- barrel precursors from the TOM complex to the sorting and assembly machinery (SAM complex) of the outer membrane. Acts as a chaperone-like protein that protects the hydrophobic precursors from aggregation and guide them through the mitochondrial intermembrane space. Compared to TIM10, it may have a strong st
   4114..4268    +  CDS            lacZα (fragment): LacZα fragment of β-galactosidase; lacZ fragment
   4274..4325    -  misc_feature   bom (fragment): basis of mobility region from pBR322
   4344..4724    +  rep_origin     M13 ori (sequence partly withheld): M13 bacteriophage origin of replication; arrow indicates direction of (+) strand synthesis
   4800..4849    -  misc_feature   bom (fragment): basis of mobility region from pBR322
   4951..4986    -  CDS            rop (fragment): Rop protein, which maintains plasmids at low copy number; rop
   5081..5185    +  promoter       AmpR promoter: bla
   5186..6046    +  CDS            AmpR: β-lactamase; bla; confers resistance to ampicillin, carbenicillin, and related antibiotics
   6217..6805    +  rep_origin     ori: high-copy-number ColE1/pMB1/pBR322/pUC origin of replication
