[The description below was written by a language model from this plasmid's Addgene catalogue record and pLannotate feature annotations shown in this document.]
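Description:
pNC948 is a yeast transcriptional reporter plasmid built on the pUC118 phagemid backbone. It belongs to a family of destabilized cyan fluorescent protein reporters developed for Saccharomyces cerevisiae. It is propagated in E. coli at high copy through the ColE1/pUC origin and selected with ampicillin via the β-lactamase gene. It also retains the M13 origin for single-stranded DNA production and remnants of the lac promoter/operator and lacZα region flanking the cloning site. No yeast replication origin or centromere is annotated.

The roughly 3.8 kb insert, cloned between SacI and SalI, is recorded as a CFP-reporter cassette with FUS1 upstream activating sequences, "X = UbiM" and a "delta k" linker. The FUS1 element itself is not picked up in the feature table. The coding unit is annotated as yeast ubiquitin, followed by a short lacI-derived segment, then a fluorescent protein called as GFP (CFP being a GFP variant), ending at the ADH1 terminator. In ubiquitin-fusion designs of this kind, ubiquitin is cleaved off after translation to expose a chosen N-terminal residue. Here that is presumably methionine, which in N-end rule terms is stabilizing, but the record defers to attachments for how the X residue and linker set turnover.

Downstream sits an S. pombe his5 marker under the Ashbya gossypii TEF promoter and terminator, which complements his3 in S. cerevisiae. The cassette is bracketed by a URA3 fragment on one side and TIM9 sequence on the other. This layout, together with the absence of a yeast origin, suggests chromosomal integration near the URA3 locus, although the record does not state this. The FUS1 control element points to use in monitoring mating pheromone-responsive transcription in living cells.
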