Addgene plasmid #20399: pNC948
Depositing lab: Beverly Errede. Depositing organization: University of North Carolina at Chapel Hill. Publication: A family of destabilized cyan fluorescent proteins as transcriptional reporters in S. cerevisiae. Hackett EA, Esch RK, Maleri S, Errede B. Yeast. 2006 Apr 15. 23(5):333-49. 10.1002/yea.1358 PubMed 16598699.
Backbone
  Vector backbone: pUC118
  Backbone size w/o insert (bp): 3162
  Vector type: Yeast Expression
Growth in bacteria
  Bacterial resistance: Ampicillin, 100 μg/mL
  Growth temperature: 37°C
  Growth strain: DH5alpha
  Copy number: High Copy
Gene/Insert
  Gene/Insert name: CFP-reporter
  Insert size (bp): 3824
  Mutation: X=UbiM (see schematic) linker=deltak
  Cloning method: Restriction Enzyme; 5′ cloning site Sac1 (not destroyed); 3′ cloning site SalI (not destroyed)
  Sequencing primers: 5′ CTCTCCACTGAGAGAAAA (prim586)
Terms and licenses: Academic/Nonprofit Terms; Industry Terms: Not Available to Industry
Depositor comments: See attachments for details Cassette: CFP-reporter; UAS: FUS1; X:UbiM; Linker:delta k
How to cite: pNC948 was a gift from Beverly Errede (Addgene plasmid # 20399 ; http://n2t.net/addgene:20399 ; RRID:Addgene_20399)
