>Addgene plasmid #20399 | pNC948 | addgene partial sequence | sequence record 26516 | 20399 with prim586(CTCTCCACTGAGAGAAAA)
AATTGGGANAACTCCAGTGAAAAGTTCTTCTCCTTTACTCGTATTGGGCGCCAGGGTGGTTTTTCTTTTC
ACCAGTGAGACGGGCAACAGCCAAGCTCCGGATCCGTGCATACCACCTCTTAGCCTTAGCACAAGATGTA
AGGTGGACTCCTTCTGAATGTTGTAATCAGACAGCGTTCTACCGTCTTCTAGCTGCTTACCGGCAAAGAT
CAATCTTTGTTGATCTGGAGGGATACCTTCCTTGTCTTGAATTTTCGACTTAACGTTGTCGATGGTATCG
GAAGATTCAACTTCCAATGTTATGGTTTTACCGGTCAAAGTCTTGACGAAAATCTGCATAATCTATTAGT
TAAAGTAAAGTGGGAGGGAGAGTTCGAGAGTTCTTTTCGTATTGTAGTAGATAGAAGATATACTTATCCT
TATCCGTACAGTTCTTGCTCTTTCTGAAGTAGCACTTTCGGAAGAAGAAAGATAAGCAGGCGAATTGATC
CGGTAATTTAGTGTGTGTATTTGTGTTTGCGTGTCTATAGAAGTATAGTAATTTATGCTACAAAGGACCT
AATGTATAAGGAAAGAATATTTAGAGAAAAGAAGAAAACAAGAGTTTTATATACATACAGAGCACATGCA
TGCCATATGATCATGTGTCGTCGCACACATATATATATGCCTGTATGTGTCAGCACTAAAGTTGCCTGGC
CATCCACGCTATATACACGCCTGGCAGATCTGCTCGATTTGTTTCAAATTACAGACGTTTCATGTTTGNT
TCATCACTCGAGGGGGGTACCGGGTAATAACTGATATAATTNAATTGNAGCTCTANNNNTGANNNNNNNN
NNATNCATGCATTNACNNNNNNNNNNNTTTTTTTAGTTTTGCTGGCCGCANCNTCTCNAATATGCNTCCC
AGCCTGNTTTTCTGNAACGTTNACCCNNTANCTTAGCATCNN
